>Addgene plasmid #204817 | EV-D68 3C protease; aliases: Enterovirus A71 3C protease, non cleavable C-term 6xHis tag | addgene full sequence | sequence record 414762 | Addgene NGS Result
GCGTATTGGGCGCCAGGGTGGTTTTTCTTTTCACCAGTGAGACGGGCAACAGCTGATTGCCCTTCACCGC
CTGGCCCTGAGAGAGTTGCAGCAAGCGGTCCACGCTGGTTTGCCCCAGCAGGCGAAAATCCTGTTTGATG
GTGGTTAACGGCGGGATATAACATGAGCTGTCTTCGGTATCGTCGTATCCCACTACCGAGATATCCGCAC
CAACGCGCAGCCCGGACTCGGTAATGGCGCGCATTGCGCCCAGCGCCATCTGATCGTTGGCAACCAGCAT
CGCAGTGGGAACGATGCCCTCATTCAGCATTTGCATGGTTTGTTGAAAACCGGACATGGCACTCCAGTCG
CCTTCCCGTTCCGCTATCGGCTGAATTTGATTGCGAGTGAGATATTTATGCCAGCCAGCCAGACGCAGAC
GCGCCGAGACAGAACTTAATGGGCCCGCTAACAGCGCGATTTGCTGGTGACCCAATGCGACCAGATGCTC
CACGCCCAGTCGCGTACCGTCTTCATGGGAGAAAATAATACTGTTGATGGGTGTCTGGTCAGAGACATCA
AGAAATAACGCCGGAACATTAGTGCAGGCAGCTTCCACAGCAATGGCATCCTGGTCATCCAGCGGATAGT
TAATGATCAGCCCACTGACGCGTTGCGCGAGAAGATTGTGCACCGCCGCTTTACAGGCTTCGACGCCGCT
TCGTTCTACCATCGACACCACCACGCTGGCACCCAGTTGATCGGCGCGAGATTTAATCGCCGCGACAATT
TGCGACGGCGCGTGCAGGGCCAGACTGGAGGTGGCAACGCCAATCAGCAACGACTGTTTGCCCGCCAGTT
GTTGTGCCACGCGGTTGGGAATGTAATTCAGCTCCGCCATCGCCGCTTCCACTTTTTCCCGCGTTTTCGC
AGAAACGTGGCTGGCCTGGTTCACCACGCGGGAAACGGTCTGATAAGAGACACCGGCATACTCTGCGACA
TCGTATAACGTTACTGGTTTCACATTCACCACCCTGAATTGACTCTCTTCCGGGCGCTATCATGCCATAC
CGCGAAAGGTTTTGCGCCATTCGATGGTGTCCGGGATCTCGACGCTCTCCCTTATGCGACTCCTGCATTA
GGAAGCAGCCCAGTAGTAGGTTGAGGCCGTTGAGCACCGCCGCCGCAAGGAATGGTGCATGCAAGGAGAT
GGCGCCCAACAGTCCCCCGGCCACGGGGCCTGCCACCATACCCACGCCGAAACAAGCGCTCATGAGCCCG
AAGTGGCGAGCCCGATCTTCCCCATCGGTGATGTCGGCGATATAGGCGCCAGCAACCGCACCTGTGGCGC
CGGTGATGCCGGCCACGATGCGTCCGGCGTAGAGGATCGAGATCTCGATCCCGCGAAATTAATACGACTC
ACTATAGGGGAATTGTGAGCGGATAACAATTCCCCTCTAGAAATAATTTTGTTTAACCTTAAGAAGGAGA
TATACACATGGGACCGGGATTCGACTTCGCACAAGCTATTATGAAAAAAAATACGGTGATCGCGCGGACC
GAGAAAGGCGAGTTTACCATGCTGGGGGTATATGACCGCGTGGCCGTTATCCCTACACACGCTTCTGTTG
GCGAAATTATTTACATAAATGATGTAGAAACGCGCGTTTTGGATGCGTGTGCCTTAAGAGACCTGACCGA
CACAAATCTCGAAATTACAATAGTGAAGCTGGATCGAAACCAGAAGTTTAGAGACATTCGTCATTTCCTG
CCCAGATGTGAAGACGACTATAACGATGCGGTTTTGTCCGTGCATACTAGTAAGTTTCCCAACATGTATA
TTCCAGTGGGCCAGGTGACCAATTATGGTTTTCTTAACCTTGGGGGAACTCCGACGCATCGTATCTTGAT
GTATAATTTTCCAACTAGAGCGGGCCAGTGCGGTGGTGTGGTCACAACTACAGGTAAAGTAATCGGCATT
CACGTTGGTGGGAATGGGGCTCAGGGTTTTGCAGCGATGCTGCTGCACTCCTATTTCACCGATACCCAAA
AGCACCATCATCACCACCATTAATGACTCGAGCACCCGTCGACAAGCTTGCGGCCGCACTCGAGCACCAC
CACCACCACCACTGAGATCCGGCTGCTAACAAAGCCCGAAAGGAAGCTGAGTTGGCTGCTGCCACCGCTG
AGCAATAACTAGCATAACCCCTTGGGGCCTCTAAACGGGTCTTGAGGGGTTTTTTGCTGAAAGGAGGAAC
TATATCCGGATTGGCGAATGGG
[124 nt withheld, positions 2263-2386]
C
[91 nt withheld, positions 2388-2478]
A
[49 nt withheld, positions 2480-2528]
CCTTTGACGTTGGAGTCCACGTTCTTT
[37 nt withheld, positions 2556-2592]
ACCCTATCTCGGTCTATTCTTTTGATTTATAAGGGATTTTGCCGATTTCGGCCTATTGGTTAAAAAATGA
GCTGATTTAACAAAAATTTAACGCGAATTTTAACAAAATATTAACGCTTACAATTTAGGTGGCACTTTTC
GGGGAAATGTGCGCGGAACCCCTATTTGTTTATTTTTCTAAATACATTCAAATATGTATCCGCTCATGAA
TTAATTCTTAGAAAAACTCATCGAGCATCAAATGAAACTGCAATTTATTCATATCAGGATTATCAATACC
ATATTTTTGAAAAAGCCGTTTCTGTAATGAAGGAGAAAACTCACCGAGGCAGTTCCATAGGATGGCAAGA
TCCTGGTATCGGTCTGCGATTCCGACTCGTCCAACATCAATACAACCTATTAATTTCCCCTCGTCAAAAA
TAAGGTTATCAAGTGAGAAATCACCATGAGTGACGACTGAATCCGGTGAGAATGGCAAAAGTTTATGCAT
TTCTTTCCAGACTTGTTCAACAGGCCAGCCATTACGCTCGTCATCAAAATCACTCGCATCAACCAAACCG
TTATTCATTCGTGATTGCGCCTGAGCGAGACGAAATACGCGATCGCTGTTAAAAGGACAATTACAAACAG
GAATCGAATGCAACCGGCGCAGGAACACTGCCAGCGCATCAACAATATTTTCACCTGAATCAGGATATTC
TTCTAATACCTGGAATGCTGTTTTCCCGGGGATCGCAGTGGTGAGTAACCATGCATCATCAGGAGTACGG
ATAAAATGCTTGATGGTCGGAAGAGGCATAAATTCCGTCAGCCAGTTTAGTCTGACCATCTCATCTGTAA
CATCATTGGCAACGCTACCTTTGCCATGTTTCAGAAACAACTCTGGCGCATCGGGCTTCCCATACAATCG
ATAGATTGTCGCACCTGATTGCCCGACATTATCGCGAGCCCATTTATACCCATATAAATCAGCATCCATG
TTGGAATTTAATCGCGGCCTAGAGCAAGACGTTTCCCGTTGAATATGGCTCATAACACCCCTTGTATTAC
TGTTTATGTAAGCAGACAGTTTTATTGTTCATGACCAAAATCCCTTAACGTGAGTTTTCGTTCCACTGAG
CGTCAGACCCCGTAGAAAAGATCAAAGGATCTTCTTGAGATCCTTTTTTTCTGCGCGTAATCTGCTGCTT
GCAAACAAAAAAACCACCGCTACCAGCGGTGGTTTGTTTGCCGGATCAAGAGCTACCAACTCTTTTTCCG
AAGGTAACTGGCTTCAGCAGAGCGCAGATACCAAATACTGTCCTTCTAGTGTAGCCGTAGTTAGGCCACC
ACTTCAAGAACTCTGTAGCACCGCCTACATACCTCGCTCTGCTAATCCTGTTACCAGTGGCTGCTGCCAG
TGGCGATAAGTCGTGTCTTACCGGGTTGGACTCAAGACGATAGTTACCGGATAAGGCGCAGCGGTCGGGC
TGAACGGGGGGTTCGTGCACACAGCCCAGCTTGGAGCGAACGACCTACACCGAACTGAGATACCTACAGC
GTGAGCTATGAGAAAGCGCCACGCTTCCCGAAGGGAGAAAGGCGGACAGGTATCCGGTAAGCGGCAGGGT
CGGAACAGGAGAGCGCACGAGGGAGCTTCCAGGGGGAAACGCCTGGTATCTTTATAGTCCTGTCGGGTTT
CGCCACCTCTGACTTGAGCGTCGATTTTTGTGATGCTCGTCAGGGGGGCGGAGCCTATGGAAAAACGCCA
GCAACGCGGCCTTTTTACGGTTCCTGGCCTTTTGCTGGCCTTTTGCTCACATGTTCTTTCCTGCGTTATC
CCCTGATTCTGTGGATAACCGTATTACCGCCTTTGAGTGAGCTGATACCGCTCGCCGCAGCCGAACGACC
GAGCGCAGCGAGTCAGTGAGCGAGGAAGCGGAAGAGCGCCTGATGCGGTATTTTCTCCTTACGCATCTGT
GCGGTATTTCACACCGCAATGGTGCACTCTCAGTACAATCTGCTCTGATGCCGCATAGTTAAGCCAGTAT
ACACTCCGCTATCGCTACGTGACTGGGTCATGGCTGCGCCCCGACACCCGCCAACACCCGCTGACGCGCC
CTGACGGGCTTGTCTGCTCCCGGCATCCGCTTACAGACAAGCTGTGACCGTCTCCGGGAGCTGCATGTGT
CAGAGGTTTTCACCGTCATCACCGAAACGCGCGAGGCAGCTGCGGTAAAGCTCATCAGCGTGGTCGTGAA
GCGATTCACAGATGTCTGCCTGTTCATCCGCGTCCAGCTCGTTGAGTTTCTCCAGAAGCGTTAATGTCTG
GCTTCTGATAAAGCGGGCCATGTTAAGGGCGGTTTTTTCCTGTTTGGTCACTGATGCCTCCGTGTAAGGG
GGATTTCTGTTCATGGGGGTAATGATACCGATGAAACGAGAGAGGATGCTCACGATACGGGTTACTGATG
ATGAACATGCCCGGTTACTGGAACGTTGTGAGGGTAAACAACTGGCGGTATGGATGCGGCGGGACCAGAG
AAAAATCACTCAGGGTCAATGCCAGCGCTTCGTTAATACAGATGTAGGTGTTCCACAGGGTAGCCAGCAG
CATCCTGCGATGCAGATCCGGAACATAATGGTGCAGGGCGCTGACTTCCGCGTTTCCAGACTTTACGAAA
CACGGAAACCGAAGACCATTCATGTTGTTGCTCAGGTCGCAGACGTTTTGCAGCAGCAGTCGCTTCACGT
TCGCTCGCGTATCGGTGATTCATTCTGCTAACCAGTAAGGCAACCCCGCCAGCCTAGCCGGGTCCTCAAC
GACAGGAGCACGATCATGCGCACCCGTGGGGCCGCCATGCCGGCGATAATGGCCTGCTTCTCGCCGAAAC
GTTTGGTGGCGGGACCAGTGACGAAGGCTTGAGCGAGGGCGTGCAAGATTCCGAATACCGCAAGCGACAG
GCCGATCATCGTCGCGCTCCAGCGAAAGCGGTCCTCGCCGAAAATGACCCAGAGCGCTGCCGGCACCTGT
CCTACGAGTTGCATGATAAAGAAGACAGTCATAAGTGCGGCGACGATAGTCATGCCCCGCGCCCACCGGA
AGGAGCTGACTGGGTTGAAGGCTCTCAAGGGCATCGGTCGAGATCCCGGTGCCTAATGAGTGAGCTAACT
TACATTAATTGCGTTGCGCTCACTGCCCGCTTTCCAGTCGGGAAACCTGTCGTGCCAGCTGCATTAATGA
ATCGGCCAACGCGCGGGGAGAGGCGGTTT
Features (pLannotate 1.2.2; 19 found; start..end, strand, type, name):
   1004..1081    -  promoter       lacI promoter: lacI
   1089..1368    -  CDS            TcR (fragment): tetracycline efflux protein; tet; confers resistance to tetracycline
   1390..1408    +  promoter       T7 promoter: promoter for bacteriophage T7 RNA polymerase
   1409..1433    +  protein_bind   lac operator: The lac repressor binds to the lac operator to inhibit transcription in E. coli. This inhibition can be relieved by adding lactose or isopropyl-β-D-thiogalactopyranoside (IPTG). lac repressor encoded by lacI
   1448..1470    +  RBS            RBS: efficient ribosome binding site from bacteriophage T7 gene 10 (Olins and Rangwala, 1989)
   1481..2029    +  CDS            POLG_ECHO9 (fragment): Protein inferred from homology: Swiss-Prot protein existence level 3. [Protease 3C]: Major viral protease that mediates proteolytic processing of the polyprotein (By similarity). Cleaves host EIF5B, contributing to host translation shutoff (By similarity). Cleaves also host PABPC1, contributing to host translation shutoff (By similarity). From Echo 9 virus (EV-9) (Coxsackievirus A23).
   2095..2112    +  CDS            9xHis (fragment): 9xHis affinity tag
   2122..2171    +  CDS            SET1 (fragment): solubility-enhancement tag derived from T7 phage gene 10B
   2179..2226    +  terminator     T7 terminator: transcription terminator for bacteriophage T7 RNA polymerase
   2263..2691    +  rep_origin     f1 ori (sequence partly withheld): f1 bacteriophage origin of replication; arrow indicates direction of (+) strand synthesis
   2744..2801    +  promoter       AmpR promoter (fragment): bla
   2810..3625    -  CDS            KanR: aminoglycoside phosphotransferase; aph(3')-Ia; confers resistance to kanamycin in bacteria or G418 (Geneticin®) in eukaryotes
   3747..4335    +  rep_origin     ori: high-copy-number ColE1/pMB1/pBR322/pUC origin of replication
   4521..4660    -  misc_feature   bom: basis of mobility region from pBR322
   4762..4953    -  CDS            rop: Rop protein, which maintains plasmids at low copy number; rop
   4970..5350    +  CDS            YPB1_ECOLX: Protein predicted: Swiss-Prot protein existence level 4. From Escherichia coli.
   5422..5713    -  CDS            TcR (fragment): tetracycline efflux protein; tet; confers resistance to tetracycline
   5728..5749    -  protein_bind   CAP binding site: CAP binding activates transcription in the presence of cAMP. E. coli catabolite activator protein
   5762..1003    -  CDS            lacI (across the origin): lac repressor; lacI; The lac repressor binds to the lac operator to inhibit transcription in E. coli. This inhibition can be relieved by adding lactose or isopropyl-β-D-thiogalactopyranoside (IPTG).
