[The description below was written by a language model from this plasmid's Addgene catalogue record and pLannotate feature annotations shown in this document.]
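Description:
EV-D68 3C protease is a bacterial expression plasmid of about 5.8 kb built on the pNIC-NOTAG-GG backbone, a pET-style T7 vector, for producing the 3C protease of Enterovirus D68 in E. coli. It is maintained through a ColE1/pBR322-type origin accompanied by the bom mobility region and the rop gene, which normally restrains copy number (the catalogue lists copy number as unknown). Selection is by kanamycin through an aminoglycoside phosphotransferase gene. An f1 origin is also present. The short tetracycline-resistance fragments in the annotation are non-functional pBR322 backbone remnants.

The expression cassette consists of a T7 promoter followed directly by a lac operator, the strong T7 gene 10 ribosome binding site, the protease coding sequence and a T7 terminator. A plasmid-borne lacI gene with its own promoter supplies repressor, so transcription is held off until IPTG or lactose is added in a host that provides T7 RNA polymerase. The roughly 550 bp open reading frame was annotated by homology as the protease 3C portion of an echovirus polyprotein, which fits an enterovirus 3C enzyme, the cysteine protease that processes the viral polyprotein and cleaves host translation factors. Downstream lies a histidine tag, corresponding to the non-cleavable C-terminal 6xHis tag named in the record and allowing metal-affinity purification. The small "SET1" hit just before the terminator is probably vector-derived T7 sequence rather than a deliberate solubility tag.

The title's alias refers to Enterovirus A71, whereas the purpose, insert name and species fields all specify Enterovirus D68, and the homology-based annotation cannot distinguish between them. The record lists Gateway as the cloning method. The stated purpose is bacterial expression of the protease; the record does not specify downstream applications.
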