Addgene plasmid #204817: EV-D68 3C protease; aliases: Enterovirus A71 3C protease, non cleavable C-term 6xHis tag
Purpose: Bacterial expresison of Enterovirus D68 3C protease
Depositing lab: ASAP Discovery & Frank von Delft. Depositing organization: University of Oxford.
Backbone
  Vector backbone: pNIC-NOTAG-GG
  Vector type: Bacterial Expression
Growth in bacteria
  Bacterial resistance: Kanamycin, 50 μg/mL
  Growth temperature: 37°C
  Growth strain: DH5alpha
  Copy number: Unknown
Gene/Insert
  Gene/Insert name: EV D68 3C protease
  Species: Enterovirus D68
  Cloning method: Gateway Cloning
How to cite: EV-D68 3C protease; aliases: Enterovirus A71 3C protease, non cleavable C-term 6xHis tag was a gift from ASAP Discovery & Frank von Delft (Addgene plasmid # 204817 ; http://n2t.net/addgene:204817 ; RRID:Addgene_204817)
