>Addgene plasmid #204817 | EV-D68 3C protease; aliases: Enterovirus A71 3C protease, non cleavable C-term 6xHis tag | depositor partial sequence | sequence record 398090 | Insert
ATGGGACCGGGATTCGACTTCGCACAAGCTATTATGAAAAAAAATACGGTGATCGCGCGGACCGAGAAAG
GCGAGTTTACCATGCTGGGGGTATATGACCGCGTGGCCGTTATCCCTACACACGCTTCTGTTGGCGAAAT
TATTTACATAAATGATGTAGAAACGCGCGTTTTGGATGCGTGTGCCTTAAGAGACCTGACCGACACAAAT
CTCGAAATTACAATAGTGAAGCTGGATCGAAACCAGAAGTTTAGAGACATTCGTCATTTCCTGCCCAGAT
GTGAAGACGACTATAACGATGCGGTTTTGTCCGTGCATACTAGTAAGTTTCCCAACATGTATATTCCAGT
GGGCCAGGTGACCAATTATGGTTTTCTTAACCTTGGGGGAACTCCGACGCATCGTATCTTGATGTATAAT
TTTCCAACTAGAGCGGGCCAGTGCGGTGGTGTGGTCACAACTACAGGTAAAGTAATCGGCATTCACGTTG
GTGGGAATGGGGCTCAGGGTTTTGCAGCGATGCTGCTGCACTCCTATTTCACCGATACCCAAAAGCACCA
TCATCACCACCATTAATGA
